>Addgene plasmid #233996 | makeTCR_Hs.TRBV11-3 | addgene full sequence | sequence record 468315 | Addgene NGS Result
CGTCTCACCATGGGTACCAGGCTCCTCTGCTGGGTGGCCTTCTGTCTCCTGGTGGAAGAACTCATAGAAG
CTGGAGTGGTTCAGTCTCCCAGATATAAGATTATAGAGAAAAAACAGCCTGTGGCTTTTTGGTGCAATCC
TATTTCTGGCCACAATACCCTTTACTGGTACCGGCAGAACTTGGGACAGGGCCCGGAGCTTCTGATTCGA
TATGAGAATGAGGAAGCTGTAGACGATTCACAGTTGCCTAAGGATCGATTTTCTGCAGAGAGGCTCAAAG
GAGTAGACTCCACTCTCAAGATCCAGCCTGCAGAGCTTGGGGACTCGGCCGTGTATCTCTGTGTGAGACG
CAGGGAAGATGGCCGCGAAGAAAACGTCATAGCTGTTTCCTGACTGACCATTTAAATCATACCTGACCTC
CATAGCAGAAAGTCAAAAGCCTCCGACCGGAGGCTTTTGACTTGATCGGCACGTAAGAGGTTCCAACTTT
CACCATAATGAAATAAGATCACTACCGGGCGTATTTTTTGAGTTATCGAGATTTTCAGGAGCTAAGGAAG
CTAAAATGGAGAAAAAAATCACTGGATATACCACCGTTGATATATCCCAATGGCATCGTAAAGAACATTT
TGAGGCATTTCAGTCAGTTGCTCAATGTACCTATAACCAGACCGTTCAGCTGGATATTACGGCCTTTTTA
AAGACCGTAAAGAAAAATAAGCACAAGTTTTATCCGGCCTTTATTCACATTCTTGCCCGCCTGATGAATG
CTCATCCGGAATTTCGTATGGCAATGAAAGACGGTGAGCTGGTGATATGGGATAGTGTTCACCCTTGTTA
CACCGTTTTCCATGAGCAAACTGAAACGTTTTCATCGCTCTGGAGTGAATACCACGACGATTTCCGGCAG
TTTCTACACATATATTCGCAAGATGTGGCGTGTTACGGTGAAAACCTGGCCTATTTCCCTAAAGGGTTTA
TTGAGAATATGTTTTTTGTCTCAGCCAATCCCTGGGTGAGTTTCACCAGTTTTGATTTAAACGTGGCCAA
TATGGACAACTTCTTCGCCCCCGTTTTCACCATGGGCAAATATTATACGCAAGGCGACAAGGTGCTGATG
CCGCTGGCGATTCAGGTTCATCATGCCGTTTGTGATGGCTTCCATGTCGGCAGAATGCTTAATGAATTAC
AACAGTACTGCGATGAGTGGCAGGGCGGGGCGTAATGAGGGCCCAAATGTAATCACCTGGCTCACCTTCG
GGTGGGCCTTTCTGCGTTGCTGGCGTTTTTCCATAGGCTCCGCCCCCCTGACGAGCATCACAAAAATCGA
TGCTCAAGTCAGAGGTGGCGAAACCCGACAGGACTATAAAGATACCAGGCGTTTCCCCCTGGAAGCTCCC
TCGTGCGCTCTCCTGTTCCGACCCTGCCGCTTACCGGATACCTGTCCGCCTTTCTCCCTTCGGGAAGCGT
GGCGCTTTCTCATAGCTCACGCTGTAGGTATCTCAGTTCGGTGTAGGTCGTTCGCTCCAAGCTGGGCTGT
GTGCACGAACCCCCCGTTCAGCCCGACCGCTGCGCCTTATCCGGTAACTATCGTCTTGAGTCCAACCCGG
TAAGACACGACTTATCGCCACTGGCAGCAGCCACTGGTAACAGGATTAGCAGAGCGAGGTATGTAGGCGG
TGCTACAGAGTTCTTGAAGTGGTGGCCTAACTACGGCTACACTAGAAGAACAGTATTTGGTATCTGCGCT
CTGCTGAAGCCAGTTACCTCGGAAAAAGAGTTGGTAGCTCTTGATCCGGCAAACAAACCACCGCTGGTAG
CGGTGGTTTTTTTGTTTGCAAGCAGCAGATTACGCGCAGAAAAAAAGGATCTCAAGAAGATCCTTTGATT
TTCTACCGAAGAAAGGCCCACCCGTGAAGGTGAGCCAGTGAGTTGATTGCAGTCCAGTTACGCTGGAGTC
TGAGGCTCGTCCTGAATGATATCAAGCTTGAATTCGTTTGTAAAACGACGGCCAGTGCTAACCGTATCGC
ATTGGCCATACCTACA
Features (pLannotate 1.2.2; 8 found; start..end, strand, type, name):
     10..342     +  CDS            TRBV11-3: TVBK3_HUMAN - Also known as TCRBV21S2A2 From Homo sapiens (Human).
    431..462     +  terminator     tonB terminator: bidirectional E. coli tonB-P14 transcription terminator
    463..565     +  promoter       cat promoter: promoter of the E. coli cat gene encoding chloramphenicol acetyltransferase
    566..1222    +  CDS            cat: CAT_ECOLX - Experimental evidence at protein level: Swiss-Prot protein existence level 1. This enzyme is an effector of chloramphenicol resistance in bacteria. From Escherichia coli. This protein is used as a marker in many commonly used cloning vectors, such as pACYC184.
   1249..1276    +  terminator     T7Te terminator: phage T7 early transcription terminator
   1288..1875    -  rep_origin     ori: high-copy-number ColE1/pMB1/pBR322/pUC origin of replication
   1897..1926    -  terminator     T3Te terminator: phage T3 early transcription terminator
   1998..2017    -  CDS            lacZα (fragment): LacZα fragment of β-galactosidase; lacZ fragment
