[The description below was written by a language model from this plasmid's Addgene catalogue record and pLannotate feature annotations shown in this document.]
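Description:
makeTCR_Hs.TRBV11-3 is a small synthetic-biology parts plasmid (about 2.0 kb) that stores a single human T cell receptor beta-chain variable gene segment, TRBV11-3, as a module for the makeTCR assembly system. It is built on the custom pmakeTCR backbone of roughly 1.7 kb, a minimal bacterial cloning vector with no elements for expression in mammalian cells. Propagation in E. coli relies on a high-copy ColE1/pUC-type origin of replication. Selection is by chloramphenicol, conferred by the cat (chloramphenicol acetyltransferase) gene driven by its native promoter. The resistance cassette and origin are bracketed by short transcription terminators (tonB, T7Te and T3Te), which insulate the stored part from read-through transcription originating in the backbone. A very short residual lacZα fragment is also annotated, probably a remnant of the parental cloning region.

The insert is a synthetic TRBV11-3 coding segment of about 336 bp. It has no promoter of its own, consistent with its role as a donor part rather than an expression construct. The record lists short four-base sequences as the preserved 5′ and 3′ cloning sites. This suggests defined overhangs that fix the position and orientation of the V segment when it is joined to other modules, although the record does not name the enzyme or the assembly chemistry. M13 forward and reverse primer sites flank the insert for sequence verification. According to the deposit, the plasmid belongs to a modular library intended for rapid, single-step synthesis of full T cell receptor constructs, in which this V gene would be combined with other parts. The record does not describe those partner modules or the destination vectors.
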