Addgene plasmid #233996: makeTCR_Hs.TRBV11-3
Purpose: Hs TRBV gene for makeTCR assembly
Depositing lab: Michael Platten. Depositing organization: Deutsches Krebsforschungszentrum (DKFZ). Publication: makeTCR: A Modular Platform for Rapid, Flexible, Scalable, Single-Step T Cell Receptor Synthesis. Hamberger M, Neuhoff M-T, Pietrantonio SV, Boschert T, Maldonado Torres C, Errerd A, Tan CL, Lindner JM, Platten M, Green EW. bioRxiv 2025.04.27.647198 10.1101/2025.04.27.647198.
Backbone
  Vector backbone: pmakeTCR
  Backbone manufacturer: custom
  Backbone size w/o insert (bp): 1710
  Vector type: Synthetic Biology
Growth in bacteria
  Bacterial resistance: Chloramphenicol, 25 μg/mL
  Growth temperature: 37°C
  Growth strain: DH5alpha
  Copy number: High Copy
Gene/Insert
  Gene/Insert name: TRBV11-3 (alt name: ENSG00000260705)
  Species: H. sapiens (human)
  Insert size (bp): 336
  Entrez Gene: TRBV11-3 (a.k.a. TCRBV11S3, TCRBV21S2A2, TRBV113)
  Promoter: n/a
  Cloning method: Restriction Enzyme; 5′ cloning site CCAT (not destroyed); 3′ cloning site TGTG (not destroyed)
  Sequencing primers: 5′ M13 (-21) Forward; 3′ M13 Reverse
Resource information
  A portion of this plasmid was derived from a plasmid made by: synthetic
Terms and licenses: Academic/Nonprofit Terms; Industry Terms: Not Available to Industry
Depositor comments: Please visit https://doi.org/10.1101/2025.04.27.647198 for bioRxiv preprint.
How to cite: makeTCR_Hs.TRBV11-3 was a gift from Michael Platten (Addgene plasmid # 233996 ; http://n2t.net/addgene:233996 ; RRID:Addgene_233996)
